Addgene plasmid #26566: PP1 7-300
Depositing lab: Wolfgang Peti. Depositing organization: Brown University. Publication: Crystal structures of protein phosphatase-1 bound to nodularin-R and tautomycin: a novel scaffold for structure-based drug design of serine/threonine phosphatase inhibitors. Kelker MS, Page R, Peti W. J Mol Biol. 2009 Jan 9. 385(1):11-21. 10.1016/j.jmb.2008.10.053 PubMed 18992256.
Backbone
  Vector backbone: RP1B
  Backbone manufacturer: Peti Lab (Addgene #26563)
  Vector type: Bacterial Expression
Growth in bacteria
  Bacterial resistance: Kanamycin, 50 μg/mL
  Growth temperature: 37°C
  Growth strain: DH5alpha
  Copy number: High Copy
Gene/Insert
  Gene/Insert name: PP1a (alt name: PP1 alpha)
  Species: H. sapiens (human)
  Insert size (bp): 879
  Mutation: Contains only aa 7-330
  Entrez Gene: PPP1CA (a.k.a. PP-1A, PP1A, PP1alpha, PPP1A)
  Tag / fusion protein: Thio-6 (N terminal on backbone); His6 (N terminal on backbone); TEV cleavage site (N terminal on backbone)
  Cloning method: Restriction Enzyme
  Sequencing primers: 5′ T7; 3′ T7-term
Terms and licenses: Academic/Nonprofit Terms; Industry Terms: Not Available to Industry
Depositor comments: The backbone is a modified version of pET28 and is also available at Addgene (plasmid #26563)
How to cite: PP1 7-300 was a gift from Wolfgang Peti (Addgene plasmid # 26566 ; http://n2t.net/addgene:26566 ; RRID:Addgene_26566)
