[The description below was written by a language model from this plasmid's Addgene catalogue record.]
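Description:
PP1 7-300 is a bacterial expression plasmid that encodes a truncated form of the human protein phosphatase 1 alpha catalytic subunit (PPP1CA, also called PP1a or PP1 alpha). It is built on RP1B, a laboratory-modified derivative of pET28. The plasmid is selected with kanamycin and is recorded as high copy. No feature table accompanies the record, so the promoter and origin of replication are not explicitly stated. However, the pET28 ancestry and the use of T7 and T7-terminator sequencing primers point to a T7 promoter/terminator expression cassette, which would require a host supplying T7 RNA polymerase.

The 879 bp insert was introduced by restriction cloning. It sits downstream of backbone-encoded N-terminal elements: a Thio-6 tag, a His6 tag and a TEV protease cleavage site. This arrangement allows the fusion protein to be purified by immobilised metal affinity chromatography, after which TEV protease can remove the tags to leave near-native phosphatase.

The record is inconsistent about the construct boundaries. The plasmid name indicates residues 7-300, whereas the mutation field says residues 7-330. The stated insert size corresponds to roughly 293 codons and so fits 7-300 better, but users should confirm the boundaries by sequencing.

The associated publication reports crystal structures of protein phosphatase 1 bound to the toxins nodularin-R and tautomycin. This suggests the plasmid is used to produce recombinant PP1 catalytic domain for crystallography, inhibitor-binding studies and structure-based design of serine/threonine phosphatase inhibitors.
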