>Addgene plasmid #26566 | PP1 7-300 | addgene partial sequence | sequence record 32368 | 26566 with T7
GAGTAATTCCCTCTGAATATTTTGTTTACTTTAAGAAGGAGATATACCATGGGCTCTGATAAAATTCATC
NTCATCATCATCACGAAAATCTTTATTTTCAAGGTCATATGGGATCCCTCAACCTGGACTCTATCATCGG
GCGCCTGCTGGAAGTGCAGGGCTCGCGACCCGGAAAGAATGTGCAGCTGACGGAGAACGAGATCCGTGGT
CTGTGCCTCAAATCCCGGGAGATCTTCCTGAGCCAGCCCATTCTGCTGGAGCTGGAGGCGCCCCTCAAGA
TCTGCGGTGACATCCACGGCCAGTACTACGACCTGCTGCGGCTGTTCGAGTACGGCGGCTTCCCCCCAGA
GAGCAACTACCTGTTCCTGGGTGACTACGTGGACCGCGGCAAGCAGTCCCTGGAGACCATCTGCCTGCTG
CTGGCCTACAAGATCAAGTACCCCGAGAACTTCTTCCTGCTGCGCGGGAACCACGAGTGCGCCAGCATCA
ACCGCATCTACGGCTTCTACGACGAGTGCAAGAGACGCTACAACATCAAGCTGTGGAAGACGTTCACCGA
CTGCTTCAACTGCCTGCCCATCGCGGCCATTGTGGACGAGAAGATATTCTGCTGCCATGGCGGCCTCTCC
CCCGACCTGCAGTCCATGGAGCAGATCCGGCGCATCATGCGGCCCACGGACGTGCCCGACCAGGGCCTGC
TGTGTGACCTGCTGTGGTCTGACCCCGACAAGGACGTGCAGGGCTGGGGCGAGAACGACCGCGGCGTCTC
CTTCACCTTCGGCGCGGAGGTGGTGGCCAAGTTCCTGCACAAGCATGACCTGGACCTCATCTGCCGGGCG
CACCA
