>Addgene plasmid #26566 | PP1 7-300 | addgene partial sequence | sequence record 32369 | 26566 with T7-term
TACTTCTTTGGGCTTTGTAGCAGCCGGATCTCAGTGGTGGTGGTGGTGGTGCTCGAGTGCGGCCGCAAGC
TTTCATTTCTTGGCTTTGGCAGAGTTGCGGGGTGGGGTGATGGGTCGGCCTCCAGGGTTCAGGCCACTGA
ACTGCCCGTACTTGCCCTTGTTCTTGTCGGCCGGCTTAAGGATCTGGAAGGAGCACATGAGGGTCTCGTC
CACGCTCATCATGGCTCCGGCGTTGTCGAACTCGCCACAGTAGTTGGGGGCTGAGAAAAGTGTCACCAGC
TGCCGCTTGGCAAAGAACTCATAGCCGTCCTCCACCACCTGGTGCGCCCGGCAGATGAGGTCCAGGTCAT
GCTTGTGCAGGAACTTGGCCACCACCTCCGCGCCGAAGGTGAAGGAGACGCCGCGGTCGTTCTCGCCCCA
GCCCTGCACGTCCTTGTCGGGGTCAGACCACAGCAGGTCACACAGCAGGCCCTGGTCGGGCACGTCCGTG
GGCCGCATGATGCGCCGGATCTGCTCCATGGACTGCAGGTCGGGGGAGAGGCCGCCATGGCAGCAGAATA
TCTTCTCGTCCACAATGGCCGCGATGGGCAGGCAGTTGAAGCAGTCGGTGAACGTCTTCCACAGCTTGAT
GTTGTAGCGTCTCTTGCACTCGTCGTAGAAGCCGTAGATGCGGTTGATGCTGGCGCACTCGTGGTTCCCG
CGCAGCAGGAAGAAGTT
